>Addgene plasmid #149507 | prk5-MFSD12-TEV-3xFLAG-3xHA PM mutant | addgene full sequence | sequence record 317190 | Addgene NGS Result
ACGGATGGCATGACAGTAAGAGAATTATGCAGTGCTGCCATAACCATGAGTGATAACACTGCGGCCAACT
TACTTCTGACAACGATCGGAGGACCGAAGGAGCTAACCGCTTTTTTGCACAACATGGGGGATCATGTAAC
TCGCCTTGATCGTTGGGAACCGGAGCTGAATGAAGCCATACCAAACGACGAGCGTGACACCACGATGCCT
GTAGCAATGGCAACAACGTTGCGCAAACTATTAACTGGCGAACTACTTACTCTAGCTTCCCGGCAACAAT
TAATAGACTGGATGGAGGCGGATAAAGTTGCAGGACCACTTCTGCGCTCGGCCCTTCCGGCTGGCTGGTT
TATTGCTGATAAATCTGGAGCCGGTGAGCGTGGGTCTCGCGGTATCATTGCAGCACTGGGGCCAGATGGT
AAGCCCTCCCGTATCGTAGTTATCTACACGACGGGGAGTCAGGCAACTATGGATGAACGAAATAGACAGA
TCGCTGAGATAGGTGCCTCACTGATTAAGCATTGGTAACTGTCAGACCAAGTTTACTCATATATACTTTA
GATTGATTTAAAACTTCATTTTTAATTTAAAAGGATCTAGGTGAAGATCCTTTTTGATAATCTCATGACC
AAAATCCCTTAACGTGAGTTTTCGTTCCACTGAGCGTCAGACCCCGTAGAAAAGATCAAAGGATCTTCTT
GAGATCCTTTTTTTCTGCGCGTAATCTGCTGCTTGCAAACAAAAAAACCACCGCTACCAGCGGTGGTTTG
TTTGCCGGATCAAGAGCTACCAACTCTTTTTCCGAAGGTAACTGGCTTCAGCAGAGCGCAGATACCAAAT
ACTGTTCTTCTAGTGTAGCCGTAGTTAGGCCACCACTTCAAGAACTCTGTAGCACCGCCTACATACCTCG
CTCTGCTAATCCTGTTACCAGTGGCTGCTGCCAGTGGCGATAAGTCGTGTCTTACCGGGTTGGACTCAAG
ACGATAGTTACCGGATAAGGCGCAGCGGTCGGGCTGAACGGGGGGTTCGTGCACACAGCCCAGCTTGGAG
CGAACGACCTACACCGAACTGAGATACCTACAGCGTGAGCTATGAGAAAGCGCCACGCTTCCCGAAGGGA
GAAAGGCGGACAGGTATCCGGTAAGCGGCAGGGTCGGAACAGGAGAGCGCACGAGGGAGCTTCCAGGGGG
AAACGCCTGGTATCTTTATAGTCCTGTCGGGTTTCGCCACCTCTGACTTGAGCGTCGATTTTTGTGATGC
TCGTCAGGGGGGCGGAGCCTATGGAAAAACGCCAGCAACGCGGCCTTTTTACGGTTCCTGGCCTTTTGCT
GGCCTTTTGCTCACATGTTCTTTCCTGCGTTATCCCCTGATTCTGTGGATAACCGTATTACCGCCTTTGA
GTGAGCTGATACCGCTCGCCGCAGCCGAACGACCGAGCGCAGCGAGTCAGTGAGCGAGGAAGCGGAAGAG
CGCCCAATACGCAAACCGCCTCTCCCCGCGCGTTGGCCGATTCATTAATGCAGCTGGCACGACAGGTTTC
CCGACTGGAAAGCGGGCAGTGAGCGCAACGCAATTAATGTGAGTTAGCTCACTCATTAGGCACCCCAGGC
TTTACACTTTATGCTTCCGGCTCGTATGTTGTGTGGAATTGTGAGCGGATAACAATTTCACACAGGAAAC
AGCTATGACATGATTACGAATTAATTCGAGCTCGCCCGACATTGATTATTGACTAGTTATTAATAGTAAT
CAATTACGGGGTCATTAGTTCATAGCCCATATATGGAGTTCCGCGTTACATAACTTACGGTAAATGGCCC
GCCTGGCTGACCGCCCAACGACCCCCGCCCATTGACGTCAATAATGACGTATGTTCCCATAGTAACGCCA
ATAGGGACTTTCCATTGACGTCAATGGGTGGAGTATTTACGGTAAACTGCCCACTTGGCAGTACATCAAG
TGTATCATATGCCAAGTACGCCCCCTATTGACGTCAATGACGGTAAATGGCCCGCCTGGCATTATGCCCA
GTACATGACCTTATGGGACTTTCCTACTTGGCAGTACATCTACGTATTAGTCATCGCTATTACCATGGTG
ATGCGGTTTTGGCAGTACATCAATGGGCGTGGATAGCGGTTTGACTCACGGGGATTTCCAAGTCTCCACC
CCATTGACGTCAATGGGAGTTTGTTTTGGCACCAAAATCAACGGGACTTTCCAAAATGTCGTAACAACTC
CGCCCCATTGACGCAAATGGGCGGTAGGCGTGTACGGTGGGAGGTCTATATAAGCAGAGCTCGTTTAGTG
AACCGTCAGATCGCCTGGAGACGCCATCCACGCTGTTTTGACCTCCATAGAAGACACCGGGACCGATCCA
GCCTCCGCGGCCGGGAACGGTGCATTGGAACGCGGATTCCCCGTGCCAAGAGTGACGTAAGTACCGCCTA
TAGAGTCTATAGGCCCACCCCCTTGGCTTCGTTAGAACGCGGCTACAATTAATACATAACCTTATGTATC
ATACACATACGATTTAGGTGACACTATAGAATAACATCCACTTTGCCTTTCTCTCCACAGGTGTCCACTC
CCAGGTCCAACTGCACCTCGGTTCTATCGATTGAATTCGTCGACGCCACCATGGGTCCTGGTCCACCTGC
CGCTGGCGCGGCTCCATCTCCACGGCCCCTGAGTCTCGTAGCCCGGTTGTCCTATGCCGTGGGCCATTTC
CTTAATGACCTTTGTGCCAGTATGTGGTTTACCTACTTGTTGCTTTATCTCCATAGCGTGAGAGCTTATT
CTTCTCGAGGAGCGGGTTTGCTCCTGTTGCTGGGCCAAGTTGCAGATGGCCTGTGCACCCCTCTTGTGGG
TTATGAGGCCGATAGAGCGGCAAGTTGCTGTGCAAGGTATGGTCCGCGAAAGGCATGGCATTTGGTTGGC
ACCGTATGCGTACTTCTTTCTTTCCCATTTATCTTCTCTCCATGTCTCGGCTGCGGCGCAGCCACCCCCG
AATGGGCTGCTTTGTTGTATTACGGACCTTTCATCGTAATATTCCAATTCGGCTGGGCGTCAACGCAAAT
TAGCCATCTCAGTCTCATTCCGGAACTTGTTACTAATGATCACGAAAAAGTAGAGCTTACCGCGTTGCGC
TATGCCTTCACCGTTGTAGCCAACATAACGGTATACGGCGCTGCCTGGCTTCTCTTGCACCTCCAGGGGA
GCTCAAGGGTCGAGCCAACGCAGGATATTTCAATATCAGACCAGCTCGGTGGTCAGGATGTTCCGGTGTT
CCGGAATCTGAGTTTGCTCGTCGTCGGAGTTGGAGCTGTCTTCAGCCTTCTTTTCCACCTTGGAACAAGG
GAACGCAGACGGCCTCACGCTGAAGAGCCAGGTGAGCACACTCCGGCTGCAGCCCCTGCTACAGCGCAAC
CCTTGCTTCTCTGGAAGCATTGGCTGAGAGAACCCGCTTTCTATCAAGTGGGCATACTGTATATGACAAC
GAGGCTTATTGTGAATCTGAGTCAAACCTATATGGCCATGTATTTGACATATTCTCTTCACTTGCCTAAA
AAGTTCATCGCCACAATTCCGCTTGTTATGTATCTGAGTGGTTTCTTGAGTAGCTTTCTGATGAAGCCGA
TCAACAAGTGCATTGGACGGAACATGACGTACTTCAGTGGCCTTTTGGTCATCCTGGCTTTTGCAGCATG
GGTTGCTCTTGCGGAGGGCCTGGGAGTAGCAGTGTATGCGGCTGCTGTTCTGTTGGGGGCCGGGTGTGCA
ACAATCCTCGTGACGTCCCTTGCGATGACGGCAGATCTGATTGGGCCTCACACGAACTCCGGAGCCTTCG
TTTACGGTTCTATGTCCTTCTTGGACAAGGTTGCTAATGGGCTTGCCGTGATGGCAATTCAATCCCTTCA
CCCGTGCCCTTCTGAGTTGTGCTGCAGAGCGTGTGTGTCCTTTTATCATTGGGCTATGGTCGCTGTGACG
GGTGGAGTAGGGGTGGCAGCAGCCCTCTGCCTCTGTAGTCTTTTGCTGTGGCCGACTAGGCTTCGCCGCT
GGGACCGGGACGCCCGCCCGGCGGCCGCAGAAAACCTGTACTTCCAAGGTCCCGTTTACCCATACGATGT
TCCTGACTATGCGGGCTATCCCTATGACGTCCCGGACTATGCAGGATCCTATCCATATGACGTTCCAGAT
TACGCTCCGGCCGCCGGATCCGGATCCGCAGGCGACTACAAAGACCATGACGGTGATTATAAAGATCATG
ACATTGATTACAAGGATGACGATGACAAGTAATAATAAGCGGCCGCAGGAGGTGGAGGTTACCCCTATGA
TGTGCCTGACTACGCATGATAAGGATCCCCAGCTTGGCCGCCATGGCCCAACTTGTTTATTGCAGCTTAT
AATGGTTACAAATAAAGCAATAGCATCACAAATTTCACAAATAAAGCATTTTTTTCACTGCATTCTAGTT
GTGGTTTGTCCAAACTCATCAATGTATCTTATCATGTCTGGATCGGGAATTAATTCGGCGCAGCACCATG
GCCTGAAATAACCTCTGAAAGAGGAACTTGGTTAGGTACCTTCTGAGGCGGAAAGAACCAGCTGTGGAAT
GTGTGTCAGTTAGGGTGTGGAAAGTCCCCAGGCTCCCCAGCAGGCAGAAGTATGCAAAGCATGCATCTCA
ATTAGTCAGCAACCAGGTGTGGAAAGTCCCCAGGCTCCCCAGCAGGCAGAAGTATGCAAAGCATGCATCT
CAATTAGTCAGCAACCATAGTCCCGCCCCTAACTCCGCCCATCCCGCCCCTAACTCCGCCCAGTTCCGCC
CATTCTCCGCCCCATGGCTGACTAATTTTTTTTATTTATGCAGAGGCCGAGGCCGCCTCGGCCTCTGAGC
TATTCCAGAAGTAGTGAGGAGGCTTTTTTGGAGGCCTAGGCTTTTGCAAAAAGCTGTTAACAGCTTGGCA
CTGGCCGTCGTTTTACAACGTCGTGACTGGGAAAACCCTGGCGTTACCCAACTTAATCGCCTTGCAGCAC
ATCCCCCTTTCGCCAGCTGGCGTAATAGCGAAGAGGCCCGCACCGATCGCCCTTCCCAACAGTTGCGCAG
CCTGAATGGCGAATGGCGCCTGATGCGGTATTTTCTCCTTACGCATCTGTGCGGTATTTCACACCGCATA
[142 nt withheld, positions 5181-5322]
C
[141 nt withheld, positions 5324-5464]
CCTTTGACGTTGGAGTCCACGTTCTTT
[37 nt withheld, positions 5492-5528]
ACCCTATCTCGGGCTATTCTTTTGATTTATAAGGGATTTTGCCGATTTCGGCCTATTGGTTAAAAAATGA
GCTGATTTAACAAAAATTTAACGCGAATTTTAACAAAATATTAACGTTTACAATTTTATGGTGCACTCTC
AGTACAATCTGCTCTGATGCCGCATAGTTAAGCCAGCCCCGACACCCGCCAACACCCGCTGACGCGCCCT
GACGGGCTTGTCTGCTCCCGGCATCCGCTTACAGACAAGCTGTGACCGTCTCCGGGAGCTGCATGTGTCA
GAGGTTTTCACCGTCATCACCGAAACGCGCGAGACGAAAGGGCCTCGTGATACGCCTATTTTTATAGGTT
AATGTCATGATAATAATGGTTTCTTAGACGTCAGGTGGCACTTTTCGGGGAAATGTGCGCGGAACCCCTA
TTTGTTTATTTTTCTAAATACATTCAAATATGTATCCGCTCATGAGACAATAACCCTGATAAATGCTTCA
ATAATATTGAAAAAGGAAGAGTATGAGTATTCAACATTTCCGTGTCGCCCTTATTCCCTTTTTTGCGGCA
TTTTGCCTTCCTGTTTTTGCTCACCCAGAAACGCTGGTGAAAGTAAAAGATGCTGAAGATCAGTTGGGTG
CACGAGTGGGTTACATCGAACTGGATCTCAACAGCGGTAAGATCCTTGAGAGTTTTCGCCCCGAAGAACG
TTTTCCAATGATGAGCACTTTTAAAGTTCTGCTATGTGGCGCGGTATTATCCCGTATTGACGCCGGGCAA
GAGCAACTCGGTCGCCGCATACACTATTCTCAGAATGACTTGGTTGAGTACTCACCAGTCACAGAAAAGC
ATCTT
Features (pLannotate 1.2.2; 23 found; start..end, strand, type, name):
    699..1287    +  rep_origin     ori: high-copy-number ColE1/pMB1/pBR322/pUC origin of replication
   1470..1562    +  CDS            lacI (fragment): lac repressor; lacI; The lac repressor binds to the lac operator to inhibit transcription in E. coli. This inhibition can be relieved by adding lactose or isopropyl-β-D-thiogalactopyranoside (IPTG).
   1575..1596    +  protein_bind   CAP binding site: CAP binding activates transcription in the presence of cAMP. E. coli catabolite activator protein
   1611..1641    +  promoter       lac promoter: promoter for the E. coli lac operon
   1649..1665    +  protein_bind   lac operator: The lac repressor binds to the lac operator to inhibit transcription in E. coli. This inhibition can be relieved by adding lactose or isopropyl-β-D-thiogalactopyranoside (IPTG). lac repressor encoded by lacI
   1718..2097    +  enhancer       CMV enhancer: human cytomegalovirus immediate early enhancer
   2098..2301    +  promoter       CMV promoter: human cytomegalovirus (CMV) immediate early promoter
   2437..2480    +  intron         CMV intron (fragment): modified intron A from human cytomegalovirus
   2532..2550    +  promoter       SP6 promoter: promoter for bacteriophage SP6 RNA polymerase
   2554..2591    +  CDS            IgH signal sequence (fragment): signal sequence from the mouse immunoglobulin heavy chain variable region
   2641..4080    +  CDS            MFSD12: MFS12_HUMAN - Also known as C19orf28 From Homo sapiens (Human).
   4090..4106    +  CDS            TEV site (fragment): tobacco etch virus (TEV) protease recognition and cleavage site
   4117..4206    +  CDS            3xHA: three tandem HA epitope tags
   4234..4299    +  CDS            3xFLAG: three tandem FLAG® epitope tags, followed by an enterokinase cleavage site
   4390..4524    +  polyA_signal   SV40 poly(A) signal: SV40 polyadenylation signal
   4593..4950    +  promoter       SV40 promoter: SV40 enhancer and early promoter
   4969..5123    +  CDS            lacZα (fragment): LacZα fragment of β-galactosidase; lacZ fragment
   5129..5180    -  misc_feature   bom (fragment): basis of mobility region from pBR322
   5199..5579    +  rep_origin     M13 ori (sequence partly withheld): M13 bacteriophage origin of replication; arrow indicates direction of (+) strand synthesis
   5655..5704    -  misc_feature   bom (fragment): basis of mobility region from pBR322
   5806..5841    -  CDS            rop (fragment): Rop protein, which maintains plasmids at low copy number; rop
   5936..6040    +  promoter       AmpR promoter: bla
   6041..528     +  CDS            AmpR (across the origin): β-lactamase; bla; confers resistance to ampicillin, carbenicillin, and related antibiotics
