[The description below was written by a language model from this plasmid's Addgene catalogue record and pLannotate feature annotations shown in this document.]
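Description:
prk5-MFSD12-TEV-3xFLAG-3xHA PM mutant is a mammalian transient expression plasmid built on the pRK5 backbone (about 5 kb without insert; the sequenced record is 6,373 nt). It is maintained in E. coli as a high-copy plasmid through a ColE1/pUC-type origin and selected with ampicillin via the β-lactamase gene and its native promoter. The backbone also carries an M13 phage origin for single-stranded DNA production. Several vector remnants have no role in the payload: lac promoter/operator and CAP site elements, and fragments of lacI, lacZα, bom and rop. An SV40 enhancer/early promoter region lies downstream of the expression cassette; no mammalian selection marker is annotated, consistent with transient use.

The expression cassette is driven by the human CMV immediate-early enhancer and promoter, followed by a fragment of CMV intron A and an SP6 promoter, which also serves as a sequencing primer site. A short match to an immunoglobulin heavy-chain signal sequence is annotated upstream of the insert, but it is only a fragment. The insert is a 1,440 bp codon-optimized (recoded) open reading frame for human MFSD12, also called C19orf28. It carries a dileucine-to-dialanine substitution at residues 256–257. The "PM mutant" name suggests that this change is meant to alter trafficking of the transporter toward the plasma membrane, though the record does not say so explicitly. The C terminus is fused to a TEV protease cleavage site followed by epitope tags. In the sequence the order is 3xHA then 3xFLAG, although the plasmid name lists them in reverse. An SV40 polyadenylation signal terminates the transcript. The tags allow detection and affinity purification, with TEV cleavage available to release the protein, in studies of MFSD12-dependent cysteine import into melanosomes and lysosomes.
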