Addgene plasmid #149507: prk5-MFSD12-TEV-3xFLAG-3xHA PM mutant
Purpose: Transient expression of human MFSD12 with recoded nucleotide sequence. Dileucine motif LL256-257 has been mutated to AA.
Depositing lab: David Sabatini. Depositing organization: Whitehead Institute for Biomedical Research. Publication: MFSD12 mediates the import of cysteine into melanosomes and lysosomes. Adelmann CH, Traunbauer AK, Chen B, Condon KJ, Chan SH, Kunchok T, Lewis CA, Sabatini DM. Nature. 2020 Nov 18. pii: 10.1038/s41586-020-2937-x. doi: 10.1038/s41586-020-2937-x. PubMed 33208952.
Backbone
  Vector backbone: prk5
  Backbone size w/o insert (bp): 5000
  Vector type: Mammalian Expression ; Transient Expression
Growth in bacteria
  Bacterial resistance: Ampicillin, 100 μg/mL
  Growth temperature: 37°C
  Growth strain: DH5alpha
  Copy number: High Copy
Gene/Insert
  Gene/Insert name: MFSD12 (alt name: C19orf28)
  Species: H. sapiens (human)
  Insert size (bp): 1440
  Mutation: Codon Optimized Sequence, p.LL256-257AA
  Entrez Gene: MFSD12 (a.k.a. C19orf28, PP3501)
  Promoter: CMV
  Tag / fusion protein: TEV-3XHA-3XFLAG (C terminal on insert)
  Cloning method: Gibson Cloning
  Sequencing primers: 5′ TACGATTTAGGTGACACTATAG
Terms and licenses: Academic/Nonprofit Terms; Industry Terms: Not Available to Industry
How to cite: prk5-MFSD12-TEV-3xFLAG-3xHA PM mutant was a gift from David Sabatini (Addgene plasmid # 149507 ; http://n2t.net/addgene:149507 ; RRID:Addgene_149507)
